>Addgene plasmid #48484 | pFUSB4_CTCA | depositor full sequence | sequence record 70184 | Full Sequence
ATGTTTTCCCAGTCACGACGTTGTAAAACGACGGCCAGTCTTAAGCGTCTCATGGCCTGACCCCGGACCA
AGTGGTGGCCTATCGCCAGCCACGATGGCGGCAAGCAAGCGCTCGAAACGGTGCAGCGGCTGTTGCCGGT
GCTGTGCCAGGACCATGGCCTGACCCCGGACCAAGTGGTGGCTATCGCCAGCAACGGTGGCGGCAAGCAA
GCGCTCGAAACGGTGCAGCGGCTGTTGCCGGTGCTGTGCCAGGACCATGGCCTGACTCCGGACCAAGTGG
TGGCTATCGCCAGCCACGATGGCGGCAAGCAAGCGCTCGAAACGGTGCAGCGGCTGTTGCCGGTGCTGTG
CCAGGACCATGGCCTGACCCCGGACCAAGTGGTGGCTATCGCCAGCAACATTGGCGGCAAGCAAGCGCTC
GAAACGGTGCAGCGGCTGTTGCCGGTGCTGTGCCAGGACCATGGCCTGACCCCGGACCAAGTGGTGGCTA
TCGAGACGTCTAGACCAGCCAGGACAGAAATGCCTCGACTTCGCTGCTACCCAAGGTTGCCGGGTGACGC
ACACCGTGGAAACGGATGAAGGCACGAACCCAGTGGACATAAGCCTGTTCGGTTCGTAAGCTGTAATGCA
AGTAGCGTATGCGCTCACGCAACTGGTCCAGAACCTTGACCGAACGCAGCGGTGGTAACGGCGCAGTGGC
GGTTTTCATGGCTTGTTATGACTGTTTTTTTGGGGTACAGTCTATGCCTCGGGCATCCAAGCAGCAAGCG
CGTTACGCCGTGGGTCGATGTTTGATGTTATGGAGCAGCAACGATGTTACGCAGCAGGGCAGTCGCCCTA
AAACAAAGTTAAACATTATGAGGGAAGCGGTGATCGCCGAAGTATCGACTCAACTATCAGAGGTAGTTGG
CGTCATCGAGCGCCATCTCGAACCGACGTTGCTGGCCGTACATTTGTACGGCTCCGCAGTGGATGGCGGC
CTGAAGCCACACAGTGATATTGATTTGCTGGTTACGGTGACCGTAAGGCTTGATGAAACAACGCGGCGAG
CTTTGATCAACGACCTTTTGGAAACTTCGGCTTCCCCTGGAGAGAGCGAGATTCTCCGCGCTGTAGAAGT
CACCATTGTTGTGCACGACGACATCATTCCGTGGCGTTATCCAGCTAAGCGCGAACTGCAATTTGGAGAA
TGGCAGCGCAATGACATTCTTGCAGGTATCTTCGAGCCAGCCACGATCGACATTGATCTGGCTATCTTGC
TGACAAAAGCAAGAGAACATAGCGTTGCCTTGGTAGGTCCAGCGGCGGAGGAACTCTTTGATCCGGTTCC
TGAACAGGATCTATTTGAGGCGCTAAATGAAACCTTAACGCTATGGAACTCGCCGCCCGACTGGGCTGGC
GATGAGCGAAATGTAGTGCTTACGTTGTCCCGCATTTGGTACAGCGCAGTAACCGGCAAAATCGCGCCGA
AGGATGTCGCTGCCGACTGGGCAATGGAGCGCCTGCCGGCCCAGTATCAGCCCGTCATACTTGAAGCTAG
ACAGGCTTATCTTGGACAAGAAGAAGATCGCTTGGCCTCGCGCGCAGATCAGTTGGAAGAATTTGTCCAC
TACGTGAAAGGCGAGATCACCAAGGTAGTCGGCAAATAACCCTCGAGCCACCCATGACCAAAATCCCTTA
ACGTGAGTTACGCGTCGTTCCACTGAGCGTCAGACCCCGTAGAAAAGATCAAAGGATCTTCTTGAGATCC
TTTTTTTCTGCGCGTAATCTGCTGCTTGCAAACAAAAAAACCACCGCTACCAGCGGTGGTTTGTTTGCCG
GATCAAGAGCTACCAACTCTTTTTCCGAAGGTAACTGGCTTCAGCAGAGCGCAGATACCAAATACTGTCC
TTCTAGTGTAGCCGTAGTTAGGCCACCACTTCAAGAACTCTGTAGCACCGCCTACATACCTCGCTCTGCT
AATCCTGTTACCAGTGGCTGCTGCCAGTGGCGATAAGTCGTGTCTTACCGGGTTGGACTCAAGACGATAG
TTACCGGATAAGGCGCAGCGGTCGGGCTGAACGGGGGGTTCGTGCACACAGCCCAGCTTGGAGCGAACGA
CCTACACCGAACTGAGATACCTACAGCGTGAGCATTGAGAAAGCGCCACGCTTCCCGAAGGGAGAAAGGC
GGACAGGTATCCGGTAAGCGGCAGGGTCGGAACAGGAGAGCGCACGAGGGAGCTTCCAGGGGGAAACGCC
TGGTATCTTTATAGTCCTGTCGGGTTTCGCCACCTCTGACTTGAGCGTCGATTTTTGTGATGCTCGTCAG
GGGGGCGGAGCCTATGGAAAAACGCCAGCAACGCGGCCTTTTTACGGTTCCTGGCCTTTTGCTGGCCTTT
TGCTCACATGTTCTTTCCTGCGTTATCCCCTGATTCTGTGGATAACCGTATTACCGCCTTTGAGTGAGCT
GATACCGCTCGCCGCAGCCGAACGACCGAGCGCAGCGAGTCAGTGAGCGAGGAAGCGGAAGAGCGCCCAA
TACGCAAACCGCCTCTCCCCGCGCGTTGGCCGATTCATTAATGCAGCTGGCACGACAGGTTTCCCGACTG
GAAAGCGGGCAGTGAGCGCAACGCAATTAATACGCGTACCGCTAGCCAGGAAGAGTTTGTAGAAACGCAA
AAAGGCCATCCGTCAGGATGGCCTTCTGCTTAGTTTGATGCCTGGCAGTTTATGGCGGGCGTCCTGCCCG
CCACCCTCCGGGCCGTTGCTTCACAACGTTCAAATCCGCTCCCGGCGGATTTGTCCTACTCAGGAGAGCG
TTCACCGACAAACAACAGATAAAACGAAAGGCCCAGTCTTCCGACTGAGCCTTTCGTTTTATTTGATGCC
TGGCAGTTCCCTACTCTCGCGTTAACGCTAGCATGG
Features (pLannotate 1.2.2; 8 found; start..end, strand, type, name):
      3..39      -  CDS            lacZα (fragment): LacZα fragment of β-galactosidase; lacZ fragment
    596..619     +  promoter       Pc promoter (fragment): intI1 (promoter lies within the coding sequence); class 1 integron promoter
    795..851     +  CDS            GmR (fragment): gentamycin acetyltransferase; aacC1; confers resistance to gentamycin
    858..1649    +  CDS            SmR: aminoglycoside adenylyltransferase (Murphy, 1985); aadA; confers resistance to spectinomycin and streptomycin
   1742..2330    +  rep_origin     ori: high-copy-number ColE1/pMB1/pBR322/pUC origin of replication
   2513..2605    +  CDS            lacI (fragment): lac repressor; lacI; The lac repressor binds to the lac operator to inhibit transcription in E. coli. This inhibition can be relieved by adding lactose or isopropyl-β-D-thiogalactopyranoside (IPTG).
   2660..2687    -  terminator     rrnB T2 terminator: transcription terminator T2 from the E. coli rrnB gene
   2819..2862    +  terminator     rrnB T1 terminator: Escherichia coli rrnB; transcription terminator T1 from the E. coli rrnB gene
