[The description below was written by a language model from this plasmid's Addgene catalogue record and pLannotate feature annotations shown in this document.]
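Description:
pFUSB4_CTCA is a small (about 2.9 kb) intermediate array plasmid for Golden Gate assembly of TALE nucleases. It is built on the pFUS_B4 backbone and carries a pre-assembled block of four TALE repeat modules. The synthetic insert encodes the repeat-variable diresidues HD NG HD NI, which under the standard TALE code recognise the bases C, T, C and A, as the plasmid name indicates. The depositor notes that the plasmid was made by Golden Gate cloning. It belongs to a set associated with a simplified 15-RVD GoldyTALEN design for in vivo genome engineering, where ready-made multi-repeat blocks reduce the number of pieces needed to build a full DNA-binding array.

Although the catalogue lists the vector type as mammalian expression/TALEN, the annotated features show only bacterial maintenance elements. No eukaryotic promoter, nuclease domain or polyadenylation signal is detected, which fits a role as a cloning intermediate whose repeat block is later transferred into a final TALEN expression backbone. Propagation in E. coli relies on a high-copy ColE1/pUC-type origin. Selection uses the aadA aminoglycoside adenylyltransferase gene, which confers spectinomycin (and streptomycin) resistance and sits downstream of a fragment of a class 1 integron Pc promoter and a remnant of a gentamicin resistance gene. Short lacZα and lacI fragments are probably leftovers of a blue/white screening cassette displaced when the repeats were inserted, though the record does not say so. The rrnB T1 and T2 terminators are also present. The automated annotation did not label the TALE repeats themselves, so their exact position in the sequence is not given in the feature table.
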