Addgene plasmid #48484: pFUSB4_CTCA
Depositing lab: Stephen Ekker. Depositing organization: Mayo Foundation for Medical Education and Research. Publication: High Efficiency In Vivo Genome Engineering with a Simplified 15-RVD GoldyTALEN Design. Ma AC, Lee HB, Clark KJ, Ekker SC. PLoS One. 2013 May 29;8(5):e65259. doi: 10.1371/journal.pone.0065259. Print 2013. PubMed 23734242.
Backbone
  Vector backbone: pFUS_B4
  Vector type: Mammalian Expression, TALEN
Growth in bacteria
  Bacterial resistance: Spectinomycin, 50 μg/mL
  Growth temperature: 37°C
  Growth strain: Top10
  Copy number: Unknown
Gene/Insert
  Gene/Insert name: RVD sequence: HD NG HD NI
  Species: Synthetic
  Cloning method: Unknown
  Sequencing primers: 5′ ttgatgcctggcagttccct; 3′ cgaaccgaacaggcttatgt
Terms and licenses: Academic/Nonprofit Terms; Industry Terms: Not Available to Industry
Depositor comments: Plasmid was created using Golden Gate cloning.
How to cite: pFUSB4_CTCA was a gift from Stephen Ekker (Addgene plasmid # 48484 ; http://n2t.net/addgene:48484 ; RRID:Addgene_48484)
