>Addgene plasmid #48484 | pFUSB4_CTCA | addgene partial sequence | sequence record 70915 | pCR8_F1 5'-ttgatgcctggcagttccct-3'
TTTCCAGTCACGACGTTGTAAAACGACGGCCAGTCTTAAGCGTCTCATGGCCTGACCCCGGACCAAGTGG
TGGCTATCGCCAGCCACGATGGCGGCAAGCAAGCGCTCGAAACGGTGCAGCGGCTGTTGCCGGTGCTGTG
CCAGGACCATGGCCTGACCCCGGACCAAGTGGTGGCTATCGCCAGCAACGGTGGCGGCAAGCAAGCGCTC
GAAACGGTGCAGCGGCTGTTGCCGGTGCTGTGCCAGGACCATGGCCTGACTCCGGACCAAGTGGTGGCTA
TCGCCAGCCACGATGGCGGCAAGCAAGCGCTCGAAACGGTGCAGCGGCTGTTGCCGGTGCTGTGCCAGGA
CCATGGCCTGACCCCGGACCAAGTGGTGGCTATCGCCAGCAACATTGGCGGCAAGCAAGCGCTCGAAACG
GTGCAGCGGCTGTTGCCGGTGCTGTGCCAGGACCATGGCCTGACCCCGGACCAAGTGGTGGCTATCGAGA
CGTCTAGACCAGCCAGGACAGAAATGCCTCGACTTCGCTGCTACCCAAGGTTGCCGGGTGACGCACACCG
TGGAAACGGATGAAGGCACGAACCCAGTGGACATAAGCCTGTTCGGTTCGTAAGCTGTAATGCAAGTAGC
GTATGCGCTCACGCAACTGGTCCAGAACCTTGACCGAACGCAGCGGTGGTAACGGCGCAGTGGCGGTTTT
CATGGCTTGTTATGACTGTTTTTTTGGGGTACAGTCTATGCCTCGGGCATCCAAGCAGCAAGCGCGTTAC
GCCGTGGGTCGATGTTTGATGTTATGGAGCAGCAACGATGTTACGCAGCAGGGCAGTCGCCCTAAAACAA
AGTTAAACATTATGAGGGAAGCGGTGATCGCCGAAGTATCGACTCAACTATCAGAGGTAGTTGGCGTCAT
CGAGCGCCATCTCGAACCGACGTTGCTGGCCGTACATTTGTACGGCTCC
